>Addgene plasmid #187818 | pLentiCRISPR_Puro_sgAAVS1 | addgene full sequence | sequence record 369497 | Addgene NGS Result
TGATGCGGTTTTGGCAGTACATCAATGGGCGTGGATAGCGGTTTGACTCACGGGGATTTCCAAGTCTCCA
CCCCATTGACGTCAATGGGAGTTTGTTTTGGCACCAAAATCAACGGGACTTTCCAAAATGTCGTAACAAC
TCCGCCCCATTGACGCAAATGGGCGGTAGGCGTGTACGGTGGGAGGTCTATATAAGCAGCGCGTTTTGCC
TGTACTGGGTCTCTCTGGTTAGACCAGATCTGAGCCTGGGAGCTCTCTGGCTAACTAGGGAACCCACTGC
TTAAGCCTCAATAAAGCTTGCCTTGAGTGCTTCAAGTAGTGTGTGCCCGTCTGTTGTGTGACTCTGGTAA
CTAGAGATCCCTCAGACCCTTTTAGTCAGTGTGGAAAATCTCTAGCAGTGGCGCCCGAACAGGGACTTGA
AAGCGAAAGGGAAACCAGAGGAGCTCTCTCGACGCAGGACTCGGCTTGCTGAAGCGCGCACGGCAAGAGG
CGAGGGGCGGCGACTGGTGAGTACGCCAAAAATTTTGACTAGCGGAGGCTAGAAGGAGAGAGATGGGTGC
GAGAGCGTCAGTATTAAGCGGGGGAGAATTAGATCGCGATGGGAAAAAATTCGGTTAAGGCCAGGGGGAA
AGAAAAAATATAAATTAAAACATATAGTATGGGCAAGCAGGGAGCTAGAACGATTCGCAGTTAATCCTGG
CCTGTTAGAAACATCAGAAGGCTGTAGACAAATACTGGGACAGCTACAACCATCCCTTCAGACAGGATCA
GAAGAACTTAGATCATTATATAATACAGTAGCAACCCTCTATTGTGTGCATCAAAGGATAGAGATAAAAG
ACACCAAGGAAGCTTTAGACAAGATAGAGGAAGAGCAAAACAAAAGTAAGACCACCGCACAGCAAGCGGC
CGCTGATCTTCAGACCTGGAGGAGGAGATATGAGGGACAATTGGAGAAGTGAATTATATAAATATAAAGT
AGTAAAAATTGAACCATTAGGAGTAGCACCCACCAAGGCAAAGAGAAGAGTGGTGCAGAGAGAAAAAAGA
GCAGTGGGAATAGGAGCTTTGTTCCTTGGGTTCTTGGGAGCAGCAGGAAGCACTATGGGCGCAGCGTCAA
TGACGCTGACGGTACAGGCCAGACAATTATTGTCTGGTATAGTGCAGCAGCAGAACAATTTGCTGAGGGC
TATTGAGGCGCAACAGCATCTGTTGCAACTCACAGTCTGGGGCATCAAGCAGCTCCAGGCAAGAATCCTG
GCTGTGGAAAGATACCTAAAGGATCAACAGCTCCTGGGGATTTGGGGTTGCTCTGGAAAACTCATTTGCA
CCACTGCTGTGCCTTGGAATGCTAGTTGGAGTAATAAATCTCTGGAACAGATTTGGAATCACACGACCTG
GATGGAGTGGGACAGAGAAATTAACAATTACACAAGCTTAATACACTCCTTAATTGAAGAATCGCAAAAC
CAGCAAGAAAAGAATGAACAAGAATTATTGGAATTAGATAAATGGGCAAGTTTGTGGAATTGGTTTAACA
TAACAAATTGGCTGTGGTATATAAAATTATTCATAATGATAGTAGGAGGCTTGGTAGGTTTAAGAATAGT
TTTTGCTGTACTTTCTATAGTGAATAGAGTTAGGCAGGGATATTCACCATTATCGTTTCAGACCCACCTC
CCAACCCCGAGGGGACCCGACAGGCCCGAAGGAATAGAAGAAGAAGGTGGAGAGAGAGACAGAGACAGAT
CCATTCGATTAGTGAACGGATCGGCACTGCGTGCGCCAATTCTGCAGACAAATGGCAGTATTCATCCACA
ATTTTAAAAGAAAAGGGGGGATTGGGGGGTACAGTGCAGGGGAAAGAATAGTAGACATAATAGCAACAGA
CATACAAACTAAAGAATTACAAAAACAAATTACAAAAATTCAAAATTTTCGGGTTTATTACAGGGACAGC
AGAGATCCAGTTTGGTTAATTAAGGTACCGAGGGCCTATTTCCCATGATTCCTTCATATTTGCATATACG
ATACAAGGCTGTTAGAGAGATAATTAGAATTAATTTGACTGTAAACACAAAGATATTAGTACAAAATACG
TGACGTAGAAAGTAATAATTTCTTGGGTAGTTTGCAGTTTTAAAATTATGTTTTAAAATGGACTATCATA
TGCTTACCGTAACTTGAAAGTATTTCGATTTCTTGGCTTTATATATCTTGTGGAAAGGACGAAACACCGG
GGGCCACTAGGGACAGGATGTTTTAGAGCTAGAAATAGCAAGTTAAAATAAGGCTAGTCCGTTATCAACT
TGAAAAAGTGGCACCGAGTCGGTGCTTTTTTGAATTCGCTAGCTAGGTCTTGAAAGGAGTGGGAATTGGC
TCCGGTGCCCGTCAGTGGGCAGAGCGCACATCGCCCACAGTCCCCGAGAAGTTGGGGGGAGGGGTCGGCA
ATTGATCCGGTGCCTAGAGAAGGTGGCGCGGGGTAAACTGGGAAAGTGATGTCGTGTACTGGCTCCGCCT
TTTTCCCGAGGGTGGGGGAGAACCGTATATAAGTGCAGTAGTCGCCGTGAACGTTCTTTTTCGCAACGGG
TTTGCCGCCAGAACACAGGACCGGTTCTAGAGCGCTGCCACCATGGACAAGAAGTACAGCATCGGCCTGG
ACATCGGCACCAACTCTGTGGGCTGGGCCGTGATCACCGACGAGTACAAGGTGCCCAGCAAGAAATTCAA
GGTGCTGGGCAACACCGACCGGCACAGCATCAAGAAGAACCTGATCGGAGCCCTGCTGTTCGACAGCGGC
GAAACAGCCGAGGCCACCCGGCTGAAGAGAACCGCCAGAAGAAGATACACCAGACGGAAGAACCGGATCT
GCTATCTGCAAGAGATCTTCAGCAACGAGATGGCCAAGGTGGACGACAGCTTCTTCCACAGACTGGAAGA
GTCCTTCCTGGTGGAAGAGGATAAGAAGCACGAGCGGCACCCCATCTTCGGCAACATCGTGGACGAGGTG
GCCTACCACGAGAAGTACCCCACCATCTACCACCTGAGAAAGAAACTGGTGGACAGCACCGACAAGGCCG
ACCTGCGGCTGATCTATCTGGCCCTGGCCCACATGATCAAGTTCCGGGGCCACTTCCTGATCGAGGGCGA
CCTGAACCCCGACAACAGCGACGTGGACAAGCTGTTCATCCAGCTGGTGCAGACCTACAACCAGCTGTTC
GAGGAAAACCCCATCAACGCCAGCGGCGTGGACGCCAAGGCCATCCTGTCTGCCAGACTGAGCAAGAGCA
GACGGCTGGAAAATCTGATCGCCCAGCTGCCCGGCGAGAAGAAGAATGGCCTGTTCGGAAACCTGATTGC
CCTGAGCCTGGGCCTGACCCCCAACTTCAAGAGCAACTTCGACCTGGCCGAGGATGCCAAACTGCAGCTG
AGCAAGGACACCTACGACGACGACCTGGACAACCTGCTGGCCCAGATCGGCGACCAGTACGCCGACCTGT
TTCTGGCCGCCAAGAACCTGTCCGACGCCATCCTGCTGAGCGACATCCTGAGAGTGAACACCGAGATCAC
CAAGGCCCCCCTGAGCGCCTCTATGATCAAGAGATACGACGAGCACCACCAGGACCTGACCCTGCTGAAA
GCTCTCGTGCGGCAGCAGCTGCCTGAGAAGTACAAAGAGATTTTCTTCGACCAGAGCAAGAACGGCTACG
CCGGCTACATTGACGGCGGAGCCAGCCAGGAAGAGTTCTACAAGTTCATCAAGCCCATCCTGGAAAAGAT
GGACGGCACCGAGGAACTGCTCGTGAAGCTGAACAGAGAGGACCTGCTGCGGAAGCAGCGGACCTTCGAC
AACGGCAGCATCCCCCACCAGATCCACCTGGGAGAGCTGCACGCCATTCTGCGGCGGCAGGAAGATTTTT
ACCCATTCCTGAAGGACAACCGGGAAAAGATCGAGAAGATCCTGACCTTCCGCATCCCCTACTACGTGGG
CCCTCTGGCCAGGGGAAACAGCAGATTCGCCTGGATGACCAGAAAGAGCGAGGAAACCATCACCCCCTGG
AACTTCGAGGAAGTGGTGGACAAGGGCGCTTCCGCCCAGAGCTTCATCGAGCGGATGACCAACTTCGATA
AGAACCTGCCCAACGAGAAGGTGCTGCCCAAGCACAGCCTGCTGTACGAGTACTTCACCGTGTATAACGA
GCTGACCAAAGTGAAATACGTGACCGAGGGAATGAGAAAGCCCGCCTTCCTGAGCGGCGAGCAGAAAAAG
GCCATCGTGGACCTGCTGTTCAAGACCAACCGGAAAGTGACCGTGAAGCAGCTGAAAGAGGACTACTTCA
AGAAAATCGAGTGCTTCGACTCCGTGGAAATCTCCGGCGTGGAAGATCGGTTCAACGCCTCCCTGGGCAC
ATACCACGATCTGCTGAAAATTATCAAGGACAAGGACTTCCTGGACAATGAGGAAAACGAGGACATTCTG
GAAGATATCGTGCTGACCCTGACACTGTTTGAGGACAGAGAGATGATCGAGGAACGGCTGAAAACCTATG
CCCACCTGTTCGACGACAAAGTGATGAAGCAGCTGAAGCGGCGGAGATACACCGGCTGGGGCAGGCTGAG
CCGGAAGCTGATCAACGGCATCCGGGACAAGCAGTCCGGCAAGACAATCCTGGATTTCCTGAAGTCCGAC
GGCTTCGCCAACAGAAACTTCATGCAGCTGATCCACGACGACAGCCTGACCTTTAAAGAGGACATCCAGA
AAGCCCAGGTGTCCGGCCAGGGCGATAGCCTGCACGAGCACATTGCCAATCTGGCCGGCAGCCCCGCCAT
TAAGAAGGGCATCCTGCAGACAGTGAAGGTGGTGGACGAGCTCGTGAAAGTGATGGGCCGGCACAAGCCC
GAGAACATCGTGATCGAAATGGCCAGAGAGAACCAGACCACCCAGAAGGGACAGAAGAACAGCCGCGAGA
GAATGAAGCGGATCGAAGAGGGCATCAAAGAGCTGGGCAGCCAGATCCTGAAAGAACACCCCGTGGAAAA
CACCCAGCTGCAGAACGAGAAGCTGTACCTGTACTACCTGCAGAATGGGCGGGATATGTACGTGGACCAG
GAACTGGACATCAACCGGCTGTCCGACTACGATGTGGACCATATCGTGCCTCAGAGCTTTCTGAAGGACG
ACTCCATCGACAACAAGGTGCTGACCAGAAGCGACAAGAACCGGGGCAAGAGCGACAACGTGCCCTCCGA
AGAGGTCGTGAAGAAGATGAAGAACTACTGGCGGCAGCTGCTGAACGCCAAGCTGATTACCCAGAGAAAG
TTCGACAATCTGACCAAGGCCGAGAGAGGCGGCCTGAGCGAACTGGATAAGGCCGGCTTCATCAAGAGAC
AGCTGGTGGAAACCCGGCAGATCACAAAGCACGTGGCACAGATCCTGGACTCCCGGATGAACACTAAGTA
CGACGAGAATGACAAGCTGATCCGGGAAGTGAAAGTGATCACCCTGAAGTCCAAGCTGGTGTCCGATTTC
CGGAAGGATTTCCAGTTTTACAAAGTGCGCGAGATCAACAACTACCACCACGCCCACGACGCCTACCTGA
ACGCCGTCGTGGGAACCGCCCTGATCAAAAAGTACCCTAAGCTGGAAAGCGAGTTCGTGTACGGCGACTA
CAAGGTGTACGACGTGCGGAAGATGATCGCCAAGAGCGAGCAGGAAATCGGCAAGGCTACCGCCAAGTAC
TTCTTCTACAGCAACATCATGAACTTTTTCAAGACCGAGATTACCCTGGCCAACGGCGAGATCCGGAAGC
GGCCTCTGATCGAGACAAACGGCGAAACCGGGGAGATCGTGTGGGATAAGGGCCGGGATTTTGCCACCGT
GCGGAAAGTGCTGAGCATGCCCCAAGTGAATATCGTGAAAAAGACCGAGGTGCAGACAGGCGGCTTCAGC
AAAGAGTCTATCCTGCCCAAGAGGAACAGCGATAAGCTGATCGCCAGAAAGAAGGACTGGGACCCTAAGA
AGTACGGCGGCTTCGACAGCCCCACCGTGGCCTATTCTGTGCTGGTGGTGGCCAAAGTGGAAAAGGGCAA
GTCCAAGAAACTGAAGAGTGTGAAAGAGCTGCTGGGGATCACCATCATGGAAAGAAGCAGCTTCGAGAAG
AATCCCATCGACTTTCTGGAAGCCAAGGGCTACAAAGAAGTGAAAAAGGACCTGATCATCAAGCTGCCTA
AGTACTCCCTGTTCGAGCTGGAAAACGGCCGGAAGAGAATGCTGGCCTCTGCCGGCGAACTGCAGAAGGG
AAACGAACTGGCCCTGCCCTCCAAATATGTGAACTTCCTGTACCTGGCCAGCCACTATGAGAAGCTGAAG
GGCTCCCCCGAGGATAATGAGCAGAAACAGCTGTTTGTGGAACAGCACAAGCACTACCTGGACGAGATCA
TCGAGCAGATCAGCGAGTTCTCCAAGAGAGTGATCCTGGCCGACGCTAATCTGGACAAAGTGCTGTCCGC
CTACAACAAGCACCGGGATAAGCCCATCAGAGAGCAGGCCGAGAATATCATCCACCTGTTTACCCTGACC
AATCTGGGAGCCCCTGCCGCCTTCAAGTACTTTGACACCACCATCGACCGGAAGAGGTACACCAGCACCA
AAGAGGTGCTGGACGCCACCCTGATCCACCAGAGCATCACCGGCCTGTACGAGACACGGATCGACCTGTC
TCAGCTGGGAGGCGACAAGCGACCTGCCGCCACAAAGAAGGCTGGACAGGCTAAGAAGAAGAAAGATTAC
AAAGACGATGACGATAAGGGATCCGGCGCAACAAACTTCTCTCTGCTGAAACAAGCCGGAGATGTCGAAG
AGAATCCTGGACCGACCGAGTACAAGCCCACGGTGCGCCTCGCCACCCGCGACGACGTCCCCAGGGCCGT
ACGCACCCTCGCCGCCGCGTTCGCCGACTACCCCGCCACGCGCCACACCGTCGATCCGGACCGCCACATC
GAGCGGGTCACCGAGCTGCAAGAACTCTTCCTCACGCGCGTCGGGCTCGACATCGGCAAGGTGTGGGTCG
CGGACGACGGCGCCGCGGTGGCGGTCTGGACCACGCCGGAGAGCGTCGAAGCGGGGGCGGTGTTCGCCGA
GATCGGCCCGCGCATGGCCGAGTTGAGCGGTTCCCGGCTGGCCGCGCAGCAACAGATGGAAGGCCTCCTG
GCGCCGCACCGGCCCAAGGAGCCCGCGTGGTTCCTGGCCACCGTCGGAGTCTCGCCCGACCACCAGGGCA
AGGGTCTGGGCAGCGCCGTCGTGCTCCCCGGAGTGGAGGCGGCCGAGCGCGCCGGGGTGCCCGCCTTCCT
GGAGACCTCCGCGCCCCGCAACCTCCCCTTCTACGAGCGGCTCGGCTTCACCGTCACCGCCGACGTCGAG
GTGCCCGAAGGACCGCGCACCTGGTGCATGACCCGCAAGCCCGGTGCCTGAACGCGTTAAGTCGACAATC
AACCTCTGGATTACAAAATTTGTGAAAGATTGACTGGTATTCTTAACTATGTTGCTCCTTTTACGCTATG
TGGATACGCTGCTTTAATGCCTTTGTATCATGCTATTGCTTCCCGTATGGCTTTCATTTTCTCCTCCTTG
TATAAATCCTGGTTGCTGTCTCTTTATGAGGAGTTGTGGCCCGTTGTCAGGCAACGTGGCGTGGTGTGCA
CTGTGTTTGCTGACGCAACCCCCACTGGTTGGGGCATTGCCACCACCTGTCAGCTCCTTTCCGGGACTTT
CGCTTTCCCCCTCCCTATTGCCACGGCGGAACTCATCGCCGCCTGCCTTGCCCGCTGCTGGACAGGGGCT
CGGCTGTTGGGCACTGACAATTCCGTGGTGTTGTCGGGGAAATCATCGTCCTTTCCTTGGCTGCTCGCCT
GTGTTGCCACCTGGATTCTGCGCGGGACGTCCTTCTGCTACGTCCCTTCGGCCCTCAATCCAGCGGACCT
TCCTTCCCGCGGCCTGCTGCCGGCTCTGCGGCCTCTTCCGCGTCTTCGCCTTCGCCCTCAGACGAGTCGG
ATCTCCCTTTGGGCCGCCTCCCCGCGTCGACTTTAAGACCAATGACTTACAAGGCAGCTGTAGATCTTAG
CCACTTTTTAAAAGAAAAGGGGGGACTGGAAGGGCTAATTCACTCCCAACGAAGACAAGATCTGCTTTTT
GCTTGTACTGGGTCTCTCTGGTTAGACCAGATCTGAGCCTGGGAGCTCTCTGGCTAACTAGGGAACCCAC
TGCTTAAGCCTCAATAAAGCTTGCCTTGAGTGCTTCAAGTAGTGTGTGCCCGTCTGTTGTGTGACTCTGG
TAACTAGAGATCCCTCAGACCCTTTTAGTCAGTGTGGAAAATCTCTAGCAGGGCCCGTTTAAACCCGCTG
ATCAGCCTCGACTGTGCCTTCTAGTTGCCAGCCATCTGTTGTTTGCCCCTCCCCCGTGCCTTCCTTGACC
CTGGAAGGTGCCACTCCCACTGTCCTTTCCTAATAAAATGAGGAAATTGCATCGCATTGTCTGAGTAGGT
GTCATTCTATTCTGGGGGGTGGGGTGGGGCAGGACAGCAAGGGGGAGGATTGGGAAGACAATAGCAGGCA
TGCTGGGGATGCGGTGGGCTCTATGGCTTCTGAGGCGGAAAGAACCAGCTGGGGCTCTAGGGGGTATCCC
C
[124 nt withheld, positions 8682-8805]
C
[91 nt withheld, positions 8807-8897]
A
[49 nt withheld, positions 8899-8947]
CCTTTGACGTTGGAGTCCACGTTCTTT
[37 nt withheld, positions 8975-9011]
ACCCTATCTCGGTCTATTCTTTTGATTTATAAGGGATTTTGCCGATTTCGGCCTATTGGTTAAAAAATGA
GCTGATTTAACAAAAATTTAACGCGAATTAATTCTGTGGAATGTGTGTCAGTTAGGGTGTGGAAAGTCCC
CAGGCTCCCCAGCAGGCAGAAGTATGCAAAGCATGCATCTCAATTAGTCAGCAACCAGGTGTGGAAAGTC
CCCAGGCTCCCCAGCAGGCAGAAGTATGCAAAGCATGCATCTCAATTAGTCAGCAACCATAGTCCCGCCC
CTAACTCCGCCCATCCCGCCCCTAACTCCGCCCAGTTCCGCCCATTCTCCGCCCCATGGCTGACTAATTT
TTTTTATTTATGCAGAGGCCGAGGCCGCCTCTGCCTCTGAGCTATTCCAGAAGTAGTGAGGAGGCTTTTT
TGGAGGCCTAGGCTTTTGCAAAAAGCTCCCGGGAGCTTGTATATCCATTTTCGGATCTGATCAGCACGTG
TTGACAATTAATCATCGGCATAGTATATCGGCATAGTATAATACGACAAGGTGAGGAACTAAACCATGGC
CAAGTTGACCAGTGCCGTTCCGGTGCTCACCGCGCGCGACGTCGCCGGAGCGGTCGAGTTCTGGACCGAC
CGGCTCGGGTTCTCCCGGGACTTCGTGGAGGACGACTTCGCCGGTGTGGTCCGGGACGACGTGACCCTGT
TCATCAGCGCGGTCCAGGACCAGGTGGTGCCGGACAACACCCTGGCCTGGGTGTGGGTGCGCGGCCTGGA
CGAGCTGTACGCCGAGTGGTCGGAGGTCGTGTCCACGAACTTCCGGGACGCCTCCGGGCCGGCCATGACC
GAGATCGGCGAGCAGCCGTGGGGGCGGGAGTTCGCCCTGCGCGACCCGGCCGGCAACTGCGTGCACTTCG
TGGCCGAGGAGCAGGACTGACACGTGCTACGAGATTTCGATTCCACCGCCGCCTTCTATGAAAGGTTGGG
CTTCGGAATCGTTTTCCGGGACGCCGGCTGGATGATCCTCCAGCGCGGGGATCTCATGCTGGAGTTCTTC
GCCCACCCCAACTTGTTTATTGCAGCTTATAATGGTTACAAATAAAGCAATAGCATCACAAATTTCACAA
ATAAAGCATTTTTTTCACTGCATTCTAGTTGTGGTTTGTCCAAACTCATCAATGTATCTTATCATGTCTG
TATACCGTCGACCTCTAGCTAGAGCTTGGCGTAATCATGGTCATAGCTGTTTCCTGTGTGAAATTGTTAT
CCGCTCACAATTCCACACAACATACGAGCCGGAAGCATAAAGTGTAAAGCCTGGGGTGCCTAATGAGTGA
GCTAACTCACATTAATTGCGTTGCGCTCACTGCCCGCTTTCCAGTCGGGAAACCTGTCGTGCCAGCTGCA
TTAATGAATCGGCCAACGCGCGGGGAGAGGCGGTTTGCGTATTGGGCGCTCTTCCGCTTCCTCGCTCACT
GACTCGCTGCGCTCGGTCGTTCGGCTGCGGCGAGCGGTATCAGCTCACTCAAAGGCGGTAATACGGTTAT
CCACAGAATCAGGGGATAACGCAGGAAAGAACATGTGAGCAAAAGGCCAGCAAAAGGCCAGGAACCGTAA
AAAGGCCGCGTTGCTGGCGTTTTTCCATAGGCTCCGCCCCCCTGACGAGCATCACAAAAATCGACGCTCA
AGTCAGAGGTGGCGAAACCCGACAGGACTATAAAGATACCAGGCGTTTCCCCCTGGAAGCTCCCTCGTGC
GCTCTCCTGTTCCGACCCTGCCGCTTACCGGATACCTGTCCGCCTTTCTCCCTTCGGGAAGCGTGGCGCT
TTCTCATAGCTCACGCTGTAGGTATCTCAGTTCGGTGTAGGTCGTTCGCTCCAAGCTGGGCTGTGTGCAC
GAACCCCCCGTTCAGCCCGACCGCTGCGCCTTATCCGGTAACTATCGTCTTGAGTCCAACCCGGTAAGAC
ACGACTTATCGCCACTGGCAGCAGCCACTGGTAACAGGATTAGCAGAGCGAGGTATGTAGGCGGTGCTAC
AGAGTTCTTGAAGTGGTGGCCTAACTACGGCTACACTAGAAGAACAGTATTTGGTATCTGCGCTCTGCTG
AAGCCAGTTACCTTCGGAAAAAGAGTTGGTAGCTCTTGATCCGGCAAACAAACCACCGCTGGTAGCGGTG
GTTTTTTTGTTTGCAAGCAGCAGATTACGCGCAGAAAAAAAGGATCTCAAGAAGATCCTTTGATCTTTTC
TACGGGGTCTGACGCTCAGTGGAACGAAAACTCACGTTAAGGGATTTTGGTCATGAGATTATCAAAAAGG
ATCTTCACCTAGATCCTTTTAAATTAAAAATGAAGTTTTAAATCAATCTAAAGTATATATGAGTAAACTT
GGTCTGACAGTTACCAATGCTTAATCAGTGAGGCACCTATCTCAGCGATCTGTCTATTTCGTTCATCCAT
AGTTGCCTGACTCCCCGTCGTGTAGATAACTACGATACGGGAGGGCTTACCATCTGGCCCCAGTGCTGCA
ATGATACCGCGAGACCCACGCTCACCGGCTCCAGATTTATCAGCAATAAACCAGCCAGCCGGAAGGGCCG
AGCGCAGAAGTGGTCCTGCAACTTTATCCGCCTCCATCCAGTCTATTAATTGTTGCCGGGAAGCTAGAGT
AAGTAGTTCGCCAGTTAATAGTTTGCGCAACGTTGTTGCCATTGCTACAGGCATCGTGGTGTCACGCTCG
TCGTTTGGTATGGCTTCATTCAGCTCCGGTTCCCAACGATCAAGGCGAGTTACATGATCCCCCATGTTGT
GCAAAAAAGCGGTTAGCTCCTTCGGTCCTCCGATCGTTGTCAGAAGTAAGTTGGCCGCAGTGTTATCACT
CATGGTTATGGCAGCACTGCATAATTCTCTTACTGTCATGCCATCCGTAAGATGCTTTTCTGTGACTGGT
GAGTACTCAACCAAGTCATTCTGAGAATAGTGTATGCGGCGACCGAGTTGCTCTTGCCCGGCGTCAATAC
GGGATAATACCGCGCCACATAGCAGAACTTTAAAAGTGCTCATCATTGGAAAACGTTCTTCGGGGCGAAA
ACTCTCAAGGATCTTACCGCTGTTGAGATCCAGTTCGATGTAACCCACTCGTGCACCCAACTGATCTTCA
GCATCTTTTACTTTCACCAGCGTTTCTGGGTGAGCAAAAACAGGAAGGCAAAATGCCGCAAAAAAGGGAA
TAAGGGCGACACGGAAATGTTGAATACTCATACTCTTCCTTTTTCAATATTATTGAAGCATTTATCAGGG
TTATTGTCTCATGAGCGGATACATATTTGAATGTATTTAGAAAAATAAACAAATAGGGGTTCCGCGCACA
TTTCCCCGAAAAGTGCCACCTGACGTCGACGGATCGGGAGATCTCCCGATCCCCTATGGTGCACTCTCAG
TACAATCTGCTCTGATGCCGCATAGTTAAGCCAGTATCTGCTCCCTGCTTGTGTGTTGGAGGTCGCTGAG
TAGTGCGCGAGCAAAATTTAAGCTACAACAAGGCAAGGCTTGACCGACAATTGCATGAAGAATCTGCTTA
GGGTTAGGCGTTTTGCGCTGCTTCGCGATGTACGGGCCAGATATACGCGTTGACATTGATTATTGACTAG
TTATTAATAGTAATCAATTACGGGGTCATTAGTTCATAGCCCATATATGGAGTTCCGCGTTACATAACTT
ACGGTAAATGGCCCGCCTGGCTGACCGCCCAACGACCCCCGCCCATTGACGTCAATAATGACGTATGTTC
CCATAGTAACGCCAATAGGGACTTTCCATTGACGTCAATGGGTGGAGTATTTACGGTAAACTGCCCACTT
GGCAGTACATCAAGTGTATCATATGCCAAGTACGCCCCCTATTGACGTCAATGACGGTAAATGGCCCGCC
TGGCATTATGCCCAGTACATGACCTTATGGGACTTTCCTACTTGGCAGTACATCTACGTATTAGTCATCG
CTATTACCATGG
Features (pLannotate 1.2.2; 33 found; start..end, strand, type, name):
    217..397     +  LTR            5' LTR (truncated): truncated 5' long terminal repeat (LTR) from HIV-1
    444..569     +  misc_feature   HIV-1 Ψ: packaging signal of human immunodeficiency virus type 1
    553..916     +  CDS            HIV-1 gag (fragment): gag protein from human immunodeficiency virus 1; gag
   1062..1295    +  misc_feature   RRE: The Rev response element (RRE) of HIV-1 allows for Rev-dependent mRNA export from the nucleus to the cytoplasm.
   1672..1772    +  CDS            Rev (fragment): human immunodeficiency virus 1 (HIV-1) Rev protein; rev; enhances nuclear export of unspliced and incompletely spliced viral mRNAs
   1822..1939    +  misc_feature   cPPT/CTS: central polypurine tract and central termination sequence of HIV-1
   1990..2230    +  promoter       U6 promoter: RNA polymerase III promoter for human U6 snRNA
   2260..2335    +  misc_RNA       gRNA scaffold: guide RNA scaffold for the Streptococcus pyogenes CRISPR/Cas9 system
   2353..2371    +  CDS            small t antigen (fragment): SV40 (simian virus 40) small t antigen
   2397..2608    +  promoter       EF-1α core promoter: core promoter for human elongation factor EF-1α
   2633..6736    +  CDS            Cas9: Cas9 (Csn1) endonuclease from the Streptococcus pyogenes Type II CRISPR/Cas system generates RNA-guided double strand breaks in DNA
   6874..7471    +  CDS            PuroR (fragment): puromycin N-acetyltransferase; pac from Streptomyces; confers resistance to puromycin
   7487..8075    +  misc_feature   WPRE: woodchuck hepatitis virus posttranscriptional regulatory element
   8126..8145    +  misc_feature   cPPT/CTS (fragment): central polypurine tract and central termination sequence of HIV-1
   8147..8380    +  LTR            3' LTR (ΔU3): self-inactivating 3' long terminal repeat (LTR) from HIV-1
   8412..8636    +  polyA_signal   bGH poly(A) signal: bovine growth hormone polyadenylation signal
   8640..8661    +  promoter       SV40 promoter (fragment): SV40 enhancer and early promoter
   8682..9110    +  rep_origin     f1 ori (sequence partly withheld): f1 bacteriophage origin of replication; arrow indicates direction of (+) strand synthesis
   9124..9453    +  promoter       SV40 promoter: SV40 enhancer and early promoter
   9501..9548    +  promoter       EM7 promoter: synthetic bacterial promoter&nbsp
   9567..9941    +  CDS            BleoR: antibiotic-binding protein; Sh ble from Streptoalloteichus hindustanus; confers resistance to bleomycin, phleomycin, and Zeocin™
   9951..10076   +  CDS            ble (fragment): BLE_KLEPN - Experimental evidence at protein level: Swiss-Prot protein existence level 1. Binding protein with a strong affinity to the bleomycin family of antibiotics. Binds to CL990; an antimitotic-antibiotic compound. From Klebsiella pneumoniae.
  10071..10192   +  polyA_signal   SV40 poly(A) signal: SV40 polyadenylation signal
  10263..10285   -  protein_bind   lac operator (fragment): The lac repressor binds to the lac operator to inhibit transcription in E. coli. This inhibition can be relieved by adding lactose or isopropyl-β-D-thiogalactopyranoside (IPTG). lac repressor encoded by lacI
  10289..10319   -  promoter       lac promoter: promoter for the E. coli lac operon
  10334..10355   -  protein_bind   CAP binding site: CAP binding activates transcription in the presence of cAMP. E. coli catabolite activator protein
  10368..10460   -  CDS            lacI (fragment): lac repressor; lacI; The lac repressor binds to the lac operator to inhibit transcription in E. coli. This inhibition can be relieved by adding lactose or isopropyl-β-D-thiogalactopyranoside (IPTG).
  10643..11231   -  rep_origin     ori: high-copy-number ColE1/pMB1/pBR322/pUC origin of replication
  11402..12262   -  CDS            AmpR: β-lactamase; bla; confers resistance to ampicillin, carbenicillin, and related antibiotics
  12263..12367   -  promoter       AmpR promoter: bla
  12426..12478   -  misc_feature   bom (fragment): basis of mobility region from pBR322
  12633..13012   +  enhancer       CMV enhancer: human cytomegalovirus immediate early enhancer
  13013..199     +  promoter       CMV promoter (across the origin): human cytomegalovirus (CMV) immediate early promoter
