[The description below was written by a language model from this plasmid's Addgene catalogue record and pLannotate feature annotations shown in this document.]
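Description:
pLentiCRISPR_Puro_sgAAVS1 is an all-in-one lentiviral CRISPR vector built on the pLentiCRISPRv2 backbone, delivering both Streptococcus pyogenes Cas9 and a single guide RNA against the AAVS1 locus to mammalian cells. It is propagated in E. coli through a high-copy ColE1/pUC-type origin with ampicillin selection (AmpR). The backbone also carries an f1 origin and an SV40/EM7-driven bleomycin/Zeocin resistance cassette lying outside the viral LTRs. The catalogue lists a total size of about 12.8 kb, while the sequenced record annotated here is slightly longer at about 13.0 kb.

The transfer cassette has a third-generation, self-inactivating layout. A CMV enhancer/promoter fused to a truncated HIV-1 5' LTR drives genomic RNA production in packaging cells. It is followed by the Ψ packaging signal with a gag fragment, the RRE for Rev-dependent nuclear export, and the cPPT/CTS, and the cassette ends in a ΔU3 3' LTR with a downstream bGH polyadenylation signal. Within this unit, a human U6 Pol III promoter expresses the 20-nt AAVS1 spacer, cloned through BsmBI sites, fused to the SpCas9 gRNA scaffold. A separate EF-1α core promoter drives Cas9 followed by puromycin N-acetyltransferase, with a WPRE to enhance transcript expression. The annotation does not identify the linker between Cas9 and PuroR.

Transduced cells can be selected with puromycin. The record states only that the guide targets AAVS1. Guides against this locus, widely regarded as a genomic safe harbour, are commonly used as cutting controls in CRISPR knockout experiments, but that role is not stated here.
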