Addgene plasmid #187818: pLentiCRISPR_Puro_sgAAVS1
Purpose: pLentiCRISPR that is selectable with puromycin with an sgRNA targeting AAVS1
Depositing lab: William Kaelin. Depositing organization: Dana-Farber Cancer Institute. Publication: Sensitivity of VHL mutant kidney cancers to HIF2 inhibitors does not require an intact p53 pathway. Stransky LA, Vigeant SM, Huang B, West D, Denize T, Walton E, Signoretti S, Kaelin WG Jr. Proc Natl Acad Sci U S A. 2022 Apr 5;119(14):e2120403119. doi: 10.1073/pnas.2120403119. Epub 2022 Mar 31. PubMed 35357972.
Backbone
  Vector backbone: pLentiCRISPRv2
  Backbone size w/o insert (bp): 12767
  Total vector size (bp): 12787
  Vector type: Mammalian Expression, Lentiviral, CRISPR
  Selectable markers: Puromycin
Growth in bacteria
  Bacterial resistance: Ampicillin, 100 μg/mL
  Growth temperature: 30°C
  Growth strain: NEB Stable
  Copy number: High Copy
Gene/Insert
  Gene/Insert name: sgAAVS1
  Insert size (bp): 20
  Promoter: U6
  Cloning method: Restriction Enzyme; 5′ cloning site BSMBI (unknown if destroyed); 3′ cloning site BSMBI (unknown if destroyed)
  Sequencing primers: 5′ U6
Terms and licenses: Academic/Nonprofit Terms; Industry Terms: Not Available to Industry
How to cite: pLentiCRISPR_Puro_sgAAVS1 was a gift from William Kaelin (Addgene plasmid # 187818 ; http://n2t.net/addgene:187818 ; RRID:Addgene_187818)
